Addgene plasmid #107091: MSCV mouse Vav1 IRES GFP
Purpose: Mammalian expression retroviral vector
Depositing lab: Steven Clifford & Martine Roussel. Depositing organization: Newcastle University (UK). Publication: Cross-species epigenetics identifies a critical role for VAV1 in SHH subgroup medulloblastoma maintenance. Lindsey JC, Kawauchi D, Schwalbe EC, Solecki DJ, Selby MP, McKinnon PJ, Olson JM, Hayden JT, Grundy RG, Ellison DW, Williamson D, Bailey S, Roussel MF, Clifford SC. Oncogene. 2015 Sep 3;34(36):4746-57. doi: 10.1038/onc.2014.405. Epub 2014 Dec 22. PubMed 25531316.
Backbone
  Vector backbone: MSCV
  Backbone size w/o insert (bp): 6673
  Vector type: Mammalian Expression, Retroviral
  Selectable markers: GFP
Growth in bacteria
  Bacterial resistance: Ampicillin, 100 μg/mL
  Growth temperature: 37°C
  Growth strain: NEB Stable
  Copy number: High Copy
Gene/Insert
  Gene/Insert name: Vav1
  Species: M. musculus (mouse)
  Entrez Gene: Vav1 (a.k.a. Vav, vav-T)
  Cloning method: Restriction Enzyme; 5′ cloning site unknown (unknown if destroyed); 3′ cloning site unknown (unknown if destroyed)
  Sequencing primers: 5′ unknown
Resource information
  A portion of this plasmid was derived from a plasmid made by: The Vav1 cDNA came from Dr. S. Katzav, Hebrew University, Jerusalem, Israel
Terms and licenses: Academic/Nonprofit Terms; Industry Terms: Not Available to Industry
How to cite: MSCV mouse Vav1 IRES GFP was a gift from Steven Clifford & Martine Roussel (Addgene plasmid # 107091 ; http://n2t.net/addgene:107091 ; RRID:Addgene_107091)
