[The description below was written by a language model from this plasmid's Addgene catalogue record and pLannotate feature annotations shown in this document.]
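Description:
MSCV mouse Vav1 IRES GFP is a gammaretroviral expression plasmid built on the murine stem cell virus (MSCV) backbone, designed to deliver mouse Vav1 into mammalian cells by retroviral transduction. In bacteria it is maintained as a high-copy plasmid through a ColE1/pUC-type origin and selected with ampicillin via the β-lactamase gene. The remaining bacterial annotations (lac promoter/operator, and fragments of lacI, lacZα, rop, bom and the tetracycline resistance gene) are non-functional remnants of earlier cloning vectors. A short env fragment sits just upstream of the 5′ LTR.

The proviral cassette is bounded by murine embryonic stem cell virus 5′ and 3′ LTRs. No separate internal promoter is annotated, so transcription is presumably driven by the 5′ LTR. Downstream lie the Ψ packaging signal and a truncated gag region lacking its start codon, which together promote efficient encapsidation of the genomic RNA when gag, pol and env are provided in trans by a packaging cell line or helper plasmids. The full-length mouse Vav1 coding sequence follows. Vav1 couples tyrosine kinase signalling to activation of Rho/Rac GTPases. An EMCV IRES then allows cap-independent translation of EGFP from the same bicistronic transcript, so green fluorescence marks transduced, Vav1-expressing cells and serves as the only mammalian selectable marker. No epitope tag is annotated, and the cloning sites used for the insert are not recorded.

The associated publication concerns the role of VAV1 in SHH-subgroup medulloblastoma, which suggests use for enforced Vav1 expression in that setting. Two full sequence records are available, from the depositor and from repository sequencing. They differ slightly in length (9,196 versus 9,217 nt) but show the same feature organisation.
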