Features (pLannotate 1.2.2; 20 found; start..end, strand, type, name):
    579..920     +  misc_feature   MESV Ψ: packaging signal of murine embryonic stem cell virus
    987..1403    +  CDS            gag (truncated): truncated Moloney murine leukemia virus (MMLV) gag gene lacking the start codon
   1518..4052    +  CDS            Vav1: VAV_MOUSE - Also known as Vav. Experimental evidence at protein level: Swiss-Prot protein existence level 1. Couples tyrosine kinase signals with the activation of the Rho/Rac GTPases, thus leading to cell differentiation and/or proliferation. From Mus musculus (Mouse).
   4140..4699    +  misc_feature   IRES: internal ribosome entry site (IRES) of the encephalomyocarditis virus (EMCV)
   4708..5427    +  CDS            EGFP: the original enhanced GFP (Yang et al., 1996) mammalian codon-optimized
   5439..5469    +  misc_feature   MCS (fragment): pUC18/19 multiple cloning site
   5589..6103    +  LTR            3' LTR: 3' long terminal repeat from murine embryonic stem cell virus
   6265..6281    -  protein_bind   lac operator: The lac repressor binds to the lac operator to inhibit transcription in E. coli. This inhibition can be relieved by adding lactose or isopropyl-β-D-thiogalactopyranoside (IPTG). lac repressor encoded by lacI
   6289..6319    -  promoter       lac promoter: promoter for the E. coli lac operon
   6334..6355    -  protein_bind   CAP binding site: CAP binding activates transcription in the presence of cAMP. E. coli catabolite activator protein
   6368..6460    -  CDS            lacI (fragment): lac repressor; lacI; The lac repressor binds to the lac operator to inhibit transcription in E. coli. This inhibition can be relieved by adding lactose or isopropyl-β-D-thiogalactopyranoside (IPTG).
   6643..7231    -  rep_origin     ori: high-copy-number ColE1/pMB1/pBR322/pUC origin of replication
   7402..8262    -  CDS            AmpR: β-lactamase; bla; confers resistance to ampicillin, carbenicillin, and related antibiotics
   8263..8367    -  promoter       AmpR promoter: bla
   8462..8497    +  CDS            rop (fragment): Rop protein, which maintains plasmids at low copy number; rop
   8599..8698    +  misc_feature   bom (fragment): basis of mobility region from pBR322
   8704..8853    -  CDS            lacZα (fragment): LacZα fragment of β-galactosidase; lacZ fragment
   8853..9054    -  CDS            TcR (fragment): tetracycline efflux protein; tet; confers resistance to tetracycline
   9055..9153    +  CDS            env (fragment): murine leukemia virus gPr80 envelope polyprotein precursor; env; proteolytically cleaved into gp70SU and p15TM subunits
   9195..515     +  LTR            5' LTR (across the origin): 5' long terminal repeat from murine embryonic stem cell virus
>Addgene plasmid #107091 | MSCV mouse Vav1 IRES GFP | depositor full sequence | sequence record 203898 | MSCV mouse Vav1 IRES GFP sequence 9196 bps
TGAAAGACCCCACCTGTAGGTTTGGCAAGCTAGCTTAAGTAACGCCATTTTGCAAGGCATGGAAAATACA
TAACTGAGAATAGAGAAGTTCAGATCAAGGTTAGGAACAGAGAGACAGCAGAATATGGGCCAAACAGGAT
ATCTGTGGTAAGCAGTTCCTGCCCCGGCTCAGGGCCAAGAACAGATGGTCCCCAGATGCGGTCCCGCCCT
CAGCAGTTTCTAGAGAACCATCAGATGTTTCCAGGGTGCCCCAAGGACCTGAAATGACCCTGTGCCTTAT
TTGAACTAACCAATCAGTTCGCTTCTCGCTTCTGTTCGCGCGCTTCTGCTCCCCGAGCTCAATAAAAGAG
CCCACAACCCCTCACTCGGCGCGCCAGTCCTCCGATAGACTGCGTCGCCCGGGTACCCGTATTCCCAATA
AAGCCTCTTGCTGTTTGCATCCGAATCGTGGACTCGCTGATCCTTGGGAGGGTCTCCTCAGATTGATTGA
CTGCCCACCTCGGGGGTCTTTCATTTGGAGGTTCCACCGAGATTTGGAGACCCCTGCCCAGGGACCACCG
ACCCCCCCGCCGGGAGGTAAGCTGGCCAGCGGTCGTTTCGTGTCTGTCTCTGTCTTTGTGCGTGTTTGTG
CCGGCATCTAATGTTTGCGCCTGCGTCTGTACTAGTTAGCTAACTAGCTCTGTATCTGGCGGACCCGTGG
TGGAACTGACGAGTTCTGAACACCCGGCCGCAACCCTGGGAGACGTCCCAGGGACTTTGGGGGCCGTTTT
TGTGGCCCGACCTGAGGAAGGGAGTCGATGTGGAATCCGACCCCGTCAGGATATGTGGTTCTGGTAGGAG
ACGAGAACCTAAAACAGTTCCCGCCTCCGTCTGAATTTTTGCTTTCGGTTTGGAACCGAAGCCGCGCGTC
TTGTCTGCTGCAGCGCTGCAGCATCGTTCTGTGTTGTCTCTGTCTGACTGTGTTTCTGTATTTGTCTGAA
AATTAGGGCCAGACTGTTACCACTCCCTTAAGTTTGACCTTAGGTCACTGGAAAGATGTCGAGCGGATCG
CTCACAACCAGTCGGTAGATGTCAAGAAGAGACGTTGGGTTACCTTCTGCTCTGCAGAATGGCCAACCTT
TAACGTCGGATGGCCGCGAGACGGCACCTTTAACCGAGACCTCATCACCCAGGTTAAGATCAAGGTCTTT
TCACCTGGCCCGCATGGACACCCAGACCAGGTCCCCTACATCGTGACCTGGGAAGCCTTGGCTTTTGACC
CCCCTCCCTGGGTCAAGCCCTTTGTACACCCTAAGCCTCCGCCTCCTCTTCCTCCATCCGCCCCGTCTCT
CCCCCTTGAACCTCCTCGTTCGACCCCGCCTCGATCCTCCCTTTATCCAGCCCTCACTCCTTCTCTAGGC
GCCGGAATTGGGATCCCAGTGTGGTGGTACGTAGGAATTCAGATCTGGCGGCGGTGGTGAAGGAACGAGG
GTGCACGGGGCCTCCCCGAGGGGCCAAGTGAGAGGCCGGCAGCCACCATGGAGCTCTGGCGACAGTGCAC
CCACTGGCTGATCCAGTGTCGGGTGCTGCCTCCCAGCCACCGTGTGACCTGGGAGGGGGCCCAGGTGTGT
GAGCTGGCACAGGCACTGCGGGACGGTGTCCTCTTGTGCCAATTGCTTAACAACCTGCTTCCCCAGGCCA
TTAATCTTCGCGAGGTTAACTTGCGGCCCCAGATGTCCCAGTTCCTTTGTCTTAAGAACATTCGAACCTT
CCTGTCTACTTGCTGTGAGAAGTTCGGCCTCAAGCGCAGTGAACTCTTTGAGGCTTTTGACCTCTTCGAT
GTGCAGGACTTTGGAAAGGTCATCTACACCCTGTCTGCTCTGTCATGGACACCCATTGCCCAGAACAAAG
GAATCATGCCCTTCCCAACAGAGGACAGCGCTCTGAACGACGAAGATATTTACAGTGGCCTTTCAGACCA
GATTGATGACACCGCAGAGGAAGACGAGGACCTTTATGACTGCGTGGAAAATGAGGAGGCAGAGGGGGAC
GAGATCTACGAGGACCTAATGCGCTTGGAGTCGGTGCCTACGCCACCCAAGATGACAGAGTATGATAAGC
GCTGCTGCTGCCTGCGGGAGATCCAGCAGACGGAGGAGAAGTATACAGACACACTGGGCTCCATCCAGCA
GCACTTCATGAAGCCTCTGCAGCGATTCCTTAAGCCTCAAGACATGGAGACCATCTTTGTCAACATTGAG
GAGCTGTTCTCTGTGCATACCCACTTCTTAAAGGAACTGAAGGATGCCCTGGCTGGCCCGGGAGCAACAA
CACTGTATCAGGTCTTCATCAAGTACAAGGAGAGGTTCCTGGTTTATGGCCGTTATTGCAGTCAGGTGGA
GTCAGCCAGCAAGCACTTGGATCAAGTGGCCACAGCACGGGAGGATGTGCAGATGAAGCTGGAGGAATGT
TCTCAAAGAGCTAACAATGGCCGATTCACCCTACGGGATCTGCTGATGGTACCTATGCAGCGGGTGCTGA
AGTACCACCTCCTTCTCCAGGAGCTAGTGAAACACACACAGGATGCTACAGAGAAGGAGAACCTGCGGTT
GGCCCTGGACGCCATGAGGGACCTGGCACAGTGCGTGAACGAGGTCAAGAGGGACAATGAAACCCTACGG
CAGATCACAAACTTTCAGCTGTCCATTGAGAACCTGGACCAGTCTCTGGCTAACTATGGCCGGCCCAAGA
TTGACGGTGAGCTCAAGATTACCTCAGTGGAGCGTCGCTCAAAGACAGACAGGTATGCCTTCCTGCTGGA
CAAAGCACTGCTCATCTGTAAACGCCGCGGGGACTCTTACGACCTCAAAGCCTCGGTGAACTTGCACAGC
TTCCAAGTTCGAGATGACTCCTCCGGGGAGCGAGACAACAAGAAGTGGAGCCATATGTTCCTTCTGATTG
AGGATCAAGGCGCCCAGGGCTATGAGCTGTTCTTCAAGACTCGGGAGCTGAAGAAGAAGTGGATGGAACA
GTTCGAAATGGCCATCTCCAACATTTACCCAGAGAATGCTACAGCCAATGGGCATGATTTTCAGATGTTC
TCCTTTGAGGAGACCACTTCCTGCAAGGCCTGCCAGATGTTACTCAGAGGCACATTCTACCAGGGATATC
GCTGTTACAGGTGCCGGGCACCTGCACACAAGGAGTGTCTGGGGAGAGTGCCTCCCTGTGGTCGCCATGG
GCAAGATTTCGCAGGAACCATGAAGAAGGACAAGCTCCATCGAAGGGCCCAGGACAAGAAAAGGAATGAA
TTGGGTCTGCCTAAGATGGAAGTGTTTCAGGAATACTATGGGATCCCTCCTCCACCTGGAGCCTTTGGGC
CATTTTTACGGCTCAACCCTGGGGACATTGTGGAGCTCACTAAGGCAGAGGCTGAGCACAACTGGTGGGA
GGGAAGGAATACTGCTACAAATGAAGTCGGCTGGTTTCCCTGTAACAGAGTGCATCCCTATGTCCACGGC
CCTCCTCAGGACCTGTCTGTGCATCTCTGGTATGCGGGCCCTATGGAACGAGCAGGCGCTGAGGGCATCC
TCACCAACCGTTCTGATGGGACCTATCTGGTGCGGCAGAGGGTGAAAGATACAGCGGAGTTCGCCATCAG
CATTAAGTATAACGTGGAGGTCAAGCATATTAAAATCATGACGTCAGAGGGGTTGTACCGGATCACAGAG
AAGAAGGCTTTCCGGGGCCTTCTGGAACTGGTAGAGTTTTATCAGCAGAATTCCCTCAAAGATTGCTTCA
AGTCGTTGGACACCACCTTGCAGTTTCCTTATAAGGAACCTGAGAGGAGAGCCATCAGCAAGCCACCAGC
TGGAAGCACCAAGTATTTTGGCACTGCCAAAGCCCGCTACGACTTCTGTGCCCGGGACAGGTCGGAACTG
TCCCTTAAGGAGGGTGATATCATCAAGATCCTCAATAAGAAGGGACAGCAAGGCTGGTGGCGTGGGGAGA
TCTACGGCCGGATCGGCTGGTTCCCTTCTAACTATGTGGAGGAAGACTATTCCGAATATTGCTGACCTGG
TGCCCTGTAGGACACAGAGAGAGGCAGATGAAGGCTGAGCCCAGGATGCTAGAGTATCCCTCGAGCGGGA
TCAATTCCGCCCCCCCCCTAACGTTACTGGCCGAAGCCGCTTGGAATAAGGCCGGTGTGCGTTTGTCTAT
ATGTTATTTTCCACCATATTGCCGTCTTTTGGCAATGTGAGGGCCCGGAAACCTGGCCCTGTCTTCTTGA
CGAGCATTCCTAGGGGTCTTTCCCCTCTCGCCAAAGGAATGCAAGGTCTGTTGAATGTCGTGAAGGAAGC
AGTTCCTCTGGAAGCTTCTTGAAGACAAACAACGTCTGTAGCGACCCTTTGCAGGCAGCGGAACCCCCCA
CCTGGCGACAGGTGCCTCTGCGGCCAAAAGCCACGTGTATAAGATACACCTGCAAAGGCGGCACAACCCC
AGTGCCACGTTGTGAGTTGGATAGTTGTGGAAAGAGTCAAATGGCTCTCCTCAAGCGTATTCAACAAGGG
GCTGAAGGATGCCCAGAAGGTACCCCATTGTATGGGATCTGATCTGGGGCCTCGGTGCACATGCTTTACA
TGTGTTTAGTCGAGGTTAAAAAACGTCTAGGCCCCCCGAACCACGGGGACGTGGTTTTCCTTTGAAAAAC
ACGATAATACCTGTACAATGGTGAGCAAGGGCGAGGAGCTGTTCACCGGGGTGGTGCCCATCCTGGTCGA
GCTGGACGGCGACGTAAACGGCCACAAGTTCAGCGTGTCCGGCGAGGGCGAGGGCGATGCCACCTACGGC
AAGCTGACCCTGAAGTTCATCTGCACCACCGGCAAGCTGCCCGTGCCCTGGCCCACCCTCGTGACCACCC
TGACCTACGGCGTGCAGTGCTTCAGCCGCTACCCCGACCACATGAAGCAGCACGACTTCTTCAAGTCCGC
CATGCCCGAAGGCTACGTCCAGGAGCGCACCATCTTCTTCAAGGACGACGGCAACTACAAGACCCGCGCC
GAGGTGAAGTTCGAGGGCGACACCCTGGTGAACCGCATCGAGCTGAAGGGCATCGACTTCAAGGAGGACG
GCAACATCCTGGGGCACAAGCTGGAGTACAACTACAACAGCCACAACGTCTATATCATGGCCGACAAGCA
GAAGAACGGCATCAAGGTGAACTTCAAGATCCGCCACAACATCGAGGACGGCAGCGTGCAGCTCGCCGAC
CACTACCAGCAGAACACCCCCATCGGCGACGGCCCCGTGCTGCTGCCCGACAACCACTACCTGAGCACCC
AGTCCGCCCTGAGCAAAGACCCCAACGAGAAGCGCGATCACATGGTCCTGCTGGAGTTCGTGACCGCCGC
CGGGATCACTCTCGGCATGGACGAGCTGTACAAGTAAAGCGGCCGCGACTCTAGAGTCGACCTGCAGGCA
TGCAAGCTTCAGGTAGCCGGCTAACGTTAACAACCGGTACCTCTAGAACTATAGCTAGCATGCGCAAATT
TAAAGCGCTGATATCGATAAAATAAAAGATTTTATTTAGTCTCCAGAAAAAGGGGGGAATGAAAGACCCC
ACCTGTAGGTTTGGCAAGCTAGCTTAAGTAACGCCATTTTGCAAGGCATGGAAAATACATAACTGAGAAT
AGAGAAGTTCAGATCAAGGTTAGGAACAGAGAGACAGCAGAATATGGGCCAAACAGGATATCTGTGGTAA
GCAGTTCCTGCCCCGGCTCAGGGCCAAGAACAGATGGTCCCCAGATGCGGTCCCGCCCTCAGCAGTTTCT
AGAGAACCATCAGATGTTTCCAGGGTGCCCCAAGGACCTGAAATGACCCTGTGCCTTATTTGAACTAACC
AATCAGTTCGCTTCTCGCTTCTGTTCGCGCGCTTCTGCTCCCCGAGCTCAATAAAAGAGCCCACAACCCC
TCACTCGGCGCGCCAGTCCTCCGATAGACTGCGTCGCCCGGGTACCCGTGTATCCAATAAACCCTCTTGC
AGTTGCATCCGACTTGTGGTCTCGCTGTTCCTTGGGAGGGTCTCCTCTGAGTGATTGACTACCCGTCAGC
GGGGGTCTTTCATGGGTAACAGTTTCTTGAAGTTGGAGAACAACATTCTGAGGGTAGGAGTCGAATATTA
AGTAATCCTGACTCAATTAGCCACTGTTTTGAATCCACATACTCCAATACTCCTGAAATAGTTCATTATG
GACAGCGCAGAAAGAGCTGGGGAGAATTGTGAAATTGTTATCCGCTCACAATTCCACACAACATACGAGC
CGGAAGCATAAAGTGTAAAGCCTGGGGTGCCTAATGAGTGAGCTAACTCACATTAATTGCGTTGCGCTCA
CTGCCCGCTTTCCAGTCGGGAAACCTGTCGTGCCAGCTGCATTAATGAATCGGCCAACGCGCGGGGAGAG
GCGGTTTGCGTATTGGGCGCTCTTCCGCTTCCTCGCTCACTGACTCGCTGCGCTCGGTCGTTCGGCTGCG
GCGAGCGGTATCAGCTCACTCAAAGGCGGTAATACGGTTATCCACAGAATCAGGGGATAACGCAGGAAAG
AACATGTGAGCAAAAGGCCAGCAAAAGGCCAGGAACCGTAAAAAGGCCGCGTTGCTGGCGTTTTTCCATA
GGCTCCGCCCCCCTGACGAGCATCACAAAAATCGACGCTCAAGTCAGAGGTGGCGAAACCCGACAGGACT
ATAAAGATACCAGGCGTTTCCCCCTGGAAGCTCCCTCGTGCGCTCTCCTGTTCCGACCCTGCCGCTTACC
GGATACCTGTCCGCCTTTCTCCCTTCGGGAAGCGTGGCGCTTTCTCATAGCTCACGCTGTAGGTATCTCA
GTTCGGTGTAGGTCGTTCGCTCCAAGCTGGGCTGTGTGCACGAACCCCCCGTTCAGCCCGACCGCTGCGC
CTTATCCGGTAACTATCGTCTTGAGTCCAACCCGGTAAGACACGACTTATCGCCACTGGCAGCAGCCACT
GGTAACAGGATTAGCAGAGCGAGGTATGTAGGCGGTGCTACAGAGTTCTTGAAGTGGTGGCCTAACTACG
GCTACACTAGAAGAACAGTATTTGGTATCTGCGCTCTGCTGAAGCCAGTTACCTTCGGAAAAAGAGTTGG
TAGCTCTTGATCCGGCAAACAAACCACCGCTGGTAGCGGTGGTTTTTTTGTTTGCAAGCAGCAGATTACG
CGCAGAAAAAAAGGATCTCAAGAAGATCCTTTGATCTTTTCTACGGGGTCTGACGCTCAGTGGAACGAAA
ACTCACGTTAAGGGATTTTGGTCATGAGATTATCAAAAAGGATCTTCACCTAGATCCTTTTAAATTAAAA
ATGAAGTTTTAAATCAATCTAAAGTATATATGAGTAAACTTGGTCTGACAGTTACCAATGCTTAATCAGT
GAGGCACCTATCTCAGCGATCTGTCTATTTCGTTCATCCATAGTTGCCTGACTCCCCGTCGTGTAGATAA
CTACGATACGGGAGGGCTTACCATCTGGCCCCAGTGCTGCAATGATACCGCGAGACCCACGCTCACCGGC
TCCAGATTTATCAGCAATAAACCAGCCAGCCGGAAGGGCCGAGCGCAGAAGTGGTCCTGCAACTTTATCC
GCCTCCATCCAGTCTATTAATTGTTGCCGGGAAGCTAGAGTAAGTAGTTCGCCAGTTAATAGTTTGCGCA
ACGTTGTTGCCATTGCTACAGGCATCGTGGTGTCACGCTCGTCGTTTGGTATGGCTTCATTCAGCTCCGG
TTCCCAACGATCAAGGCGAGTTACATGATCCCCCATGTTGTGCAAAAAAGCGGTTAGCTCCTTCGGTCCT
CCGATCGTTGTCAGAAGTAAGTTGGCCGCAGTGTTATCACTCATGGTTATGGCAGCACTGCATAATTCTC
TTACTGTCATGCCATCCGTAAGATGCTTTTCTGTGACTGGTGAGTACTCAACCAAGTCATTCTGAGAATA
GTGTATGCGGCGACCGAGTTGCTCTTGCCCGGCGTCAATACGGGATAATACCGCGCCACATAGCAGAACT
TTAAAAGTGCTCATCATTGGAAAACGTTCTTCGGGGCGAAAACTCTCAAGGATCTTACCGCTGTTGAGAT
CCAGTTCGATGTAACCCACTCGTGCACCCAACTGATCTTCAGCATCTTTTACTTTCACCAGCGTTTCTGG
GTGAGCAAAAACAGGAAGGCAAAATGCCGCAAAAAAGGGAATAAGGGCGACACGGAAATGTTGAATACTC
ATACTCTTCCTTTTTCAATATTATTGAAGCATTTATCAGGGTTATTGTCTCATGAGCGGATACATATTTG
AATGTATTTAGAAAAATAAACAAATAGGGGTTCCGCGCACATTTCCCCGAAAAGTGCCACCTGACGTCTA
AGAAACCATTATTATCATGACATTAACCTATAAAAATAGGCGTATCACGAGGCCCTTTCGTCTCGCGCGT
TTCGGTGATGACGGTGAAAACCTCTGACACATGCAGCTCCCGGAGACGGTCACAGCTTGTCTGTAAGCGG
ATGCCGGGAGCAGACAAGCCCGTCAGGGCGCGTCAGCGGGTGTTGGCGGGTGTCGGGGCTGGCTTAACTA
TGCGGCATCAGAGCAGATTGTACTGAGAGTGCACCATATGCGGTGTGAAATACCGCACAGATGCGTAAGG
AGAAAATACCGCATCAGGCGCCATTCGCCATTCAGGCTGCGCAACTGTTGGGAAGGGCGATCGGTGCGGG
CCTCTTCGCTATTACGCCAGCTGGCGAAAGGGGGATGTGCTGCAAGGCGATTAAGTTGGGTAACGCCAGG
GTTTTCCCAGTCACGACGTTGTAAAACGACGGCGCAAGGAATGGTGCATGCAAGGAGATGGCGCCCAACA
GTCCCCCGGCCACGGGGCCTGCCACCATACCCACGCCGAAACAAGCGCTCATGAGCCCGAAGTGGCGAGC
CCGATCTTCCCCATCGGTGATGTCGGCGATATAGGCGCCAGCAACCGCACCTGTGGCGCCGGTGATGCCG
GCCACGATGCGTCCGGCGTAGAGGCGATTAGTCCAATTTGTTAAAGACAGGATATCAGTGGTCCAGGCTC
TAGTTTTGACTCAACAATATCACCAGCTGAAGCCTATAGAGTACGAGCCATAGATAAAATAAAAGATTTT
ATTTAGTCTCCAGAAAAAGGGGGGAA
