Features (pLannotate 1.2.2; 20 found; start..end, strand, type, name):
    419..760     +  misc_feature   MESV Ψ: packaging signal of murine embryonic stem cell virus
    827..1243    +  CDS            gag (truncated): truncated Moloney murine leukemia virus (MMLV) gag gene lacking the start codon
   1383..3917    +  CDS            Vav1: VAV_MOUSE - Also known as Vav. Experimental evidence at protein level: Swiss-Prot protein existence level 1. Couples tyrosine kinase signals with the activation of the Rho/Rac GTPases, thus leading to cell differentiation and/or proliferation. From Mus musculus (Mouse).
   4006..4566    +  misc_feature   IRES: internal ribosome entry site (IRES) of the encephalomyocarditis virus (EMCV)
   4569..5288    +  CDS            EGFP: the original enhanced GFP (Yang et al., 1996) mammalian codon-optimized
   5300..5330    +  misc_feature   MCS (fragment): pUC18/19 multiple cloning site
   5450..5964    +  LTR            3' LTR: 3' long terminal repeat from murine embryonic stem cell virus
   6126..6142    -  protein_bind   lac operator: The lac repressor binds to the lac operator to inhibit transcription in E. coli. This inhibition can be relieved by adding lactose or isopropyl-β-D-thiogalactopyranoside (IPTG). lac repressor encoded by lacI
   6150..6180    -  promoter       lac promoter: promoter for the E. coli lac operon
   6195..6216    -  protein_bind   CAP binding site: CAP binding activates transcription in the presence of cAMP. E. coli catabolite activator protein
   6229..6321    -  CDS            lacI (fragment): lac repressor; lacI; The lac repressor binds to the lac operator to inhibit transcription in E. coli. This inhibition can be relieved by adding lactose or isopropyl-β-D-thiogalactopyranoside (IPTG).
   6504..7092    -  rep_origin     ori: high-copy-number ColE1/pMB1/pBR322/pUC origin of replication
   7263..8123    -  CDS            AmpR: β-lactamase; bla; confers resistance to ampicillin, carbenicillin, and related antibiotics
   8124..8228    -  promoter       AmpR promoter: bla
   8323..8358    +  CDS            rop (fragment): Rop protein, which maintains plasmids at low copy number; rop
   8460..8559    +  misc_feature   bom (fragment): basis of mobility region from pBR322
   8565..8714    -  CDS            lacZα (fragment): LacZα fragment of β-galactosidase; lacZ fragment
   8714..8915    -  CDS            TcR (fragment): tetracycline efflux protein; tet; confers resistance to tetracycline
   8916..9014    +  CDS            env (fragment): murine leukemia virus gPr80 envelope polyprotein precursor; env; proteolytically cleaved into gp70SU and p15TM subunits
   9056..355     +  LTR            5' LTR (across the origin): 5' long terminal repeat from murine embryonic stem cell virus
>Addgene plasmid #107091 | MSCV mouse Vav1 IRES GFP | addgene full sequence | sequence record 207623 | Addgene NGS Result
GCCCCGGCTCAGGGCCAAGAACAGATGGTCCCCAGATGCGGTCCCGCCCTCAGCAGTTTCTAGAGAACCA
TCAGATGTTTCCAGGGTGCCCCAAGGACCTGAAATGACCCTGTGCCTTATTTGAACTAACCAATCAGTTC
GCTTCTCGCTTCTGTTCGCGCGCTTCTGCTCCCCGAGCTCAATAAAAGAGCCCACAACCCCTCACTCGGC
GCGCCAGTCCTCCGATAGACTGCGTCGCCCGGGTACCCGTATTCCCAATAAAGCCTCTTGCTGTTTGCAT
CCGAATCGTGGACTCGCTGATCCTTGGGAGGGTCTCCTCAGATTGATTGACTGCCCACCTCGGGGGTCTT
TCATTTGGAGGTTCCACCGAGATTTGGAGACCCCTGCCCAGGGACCACCGACCCCCCCGCCGGGAGGTAA
GCTGGCCAGCGGTCGTTTCGTGTCTGTCTCTGTCTTTGTGCGTGTTTGTGCCGGCATCTAATGTTTGCGC
CTGCGTCTGTACTAGTTAGCTAACTAGCTCTGTATCTGGCGGACCCGTGGTGGAACTGACGAGTTCTGAA
CACCCGGCCGCAACCCTGGGAGACGTCCCAGGGACTTTGGGGGCCGTTTTTGTGGCCCGACCTGAGGAAG
GGAGTCGATGTGGAATCCGACCCCGTCAGGATATGTGGTTCTGGTAGGAGACGAGAACCTAAAACAGTTC
CCGCCTCCGTCTGAATTTTTGCTTTCGGTTTGGAACCGAAGCCGCGCGTCTTGTCTGCTGCAGCGCTGCA
GCATCGTTCTGTGTTGTCTCTGTCTGACTGTGTTTCTGTATTTGTCTGAAAATTAGGGCCAGACTGTTAC
CACTCCCTTAAGTTTGACCTTAGGTCACTGGAAAGATGTCGAGCGGATCGCTCACAACCAGTCGGTAGAT
GTCAAGAAGAGACGTTGGGTTACCTTCTGCTCTGCAGAATGGCCAACCTTTAACGTCGGATGGCCGCGAG
ACGGCACCTTTAACCGAGACCTCATCACCCAGGTTAAGATCAAGGTCTTTTCACCTGGCCCGCATGGACA
CCCAGACCAGGTCCCCTACATCGTGACCTGGGAAGCCTTGGCTTTTGACCCCCCTCCCTGGGTCAAGCCC
TTTGTACACCCTAAGCCTCCGCCTCCTCTTCCTCCATCCGCCCCGTCTCTCCCCCTTGAACCTCCTCGTT
CGACCCCGCCTCGATCCTCCCTTTATCCAGCCCTCACTCCTTCTCTAGGCGCCGGAATTGGGATCCCAGT
GTGGTGGTACGTAGGAATTCAGATCTCGACCCACGCGTCCGCGGACGCGTGGGCGGCGGTGGTGAAGGAA
CGAGGGTGCACGGGGCCTCCCCGAGGGGCCAAGTGAGAGGCCGGCAGCCACCATGGAGCTCTGGCGACAG
TGCACCCACTGGCTGATCCAGTGTCGGGTGCTGCCTCCCAGCCACCGTGTGACCTGGGAGGGGGCCCAGG
TGTGTGAGCTGGCACAGGCACTGCGGGACGGTGTCCTCTTGTGCCAATTGCTTAACAACCTGCTTCCCCA
GGCCATTAATCTTCGCGAGGTTAACTTGCGGCCCCAGATGTCCCAGTTCCTTTGTCTTAAGAACATTCGA
ACCTTCCTGTCTACTTGCTGTGAGAAGTTCGGCCTCAAGCGCAGTGAACTCTTTGAGGCTTTTGACCTCT
TCGATGTGCAGGACTTTGGAAAGGTCATCTACACCCTGTCTGCTCTGTCATGGACACCCATTGCCCAGAA
CAAAGGAATCATGCCCTTCCCAACAGAGGACAGCGCTCTGAACGACGAAGATATTTACAGTGGCCTTTCA
GACCAGATTGATGACACCGCAGAGGAAGACGAGGACCTTTATGACTGCGTGGAAAATGAGGAGGCAGAGG
GGGACGAGATCTACGAGGACCTAATGCGCTTGGAGTCGGTGCCTACGCCACCCAAGATGACAGAGTATGA
TAAGCGCTGCTGCTGCCTGCGGGAGATCCAGCAGACGGAGGAGAAGTATACAGACACACTGGGCTCCATC
CAGCAGCACTTCATGAAGCCTCTGCAGCGATTCCTTAAGCCTCAAGACATGGAGACCATCTTTGTCAACA
TTGAGGAGCTGTTCTCTGTGCATACCCACTTCTTAAAGGAACTGAAGGATGCCCTGGCTGGCCCGGGAGC
AACAACACTGTATCAGGTCTTCATCAAGTACAAGGAGAGGTTCCTGGTTTATGGCCGTTATTGCAGTCAG
GTGGAGTCAGCCAGCAAGCACTTGGATCAAGTGGCCACAGCACGGGAGGATGTGCAGATGAAGCTGGAGG
AATGTTCTCAAAGAGCTAACAATGGCCGATTCACCCTACGGGATCTGCTGATGGTACCTATGCAGCGGGT
GCTGAAGTACCACCTCCTTCTCCAGGAGCTAGTGAAACACACACAGGATGCTACAGAGAAGGAGAACCTG
CGGTTGGCCCTGGACGCCATGAGGGACCTGGCACAGTGCGTGAACGAGGTCAAGAGGGACAATGAAACCC
TACGGCAGATCACAAACTTTCAGCTGTCCATTGAGAACCTGGACCAGTCTCTGGCTAACTATGGCCGGCC
CAAGATTGACGGTGAGCTCAAGATTACCTCAGTGGAGCGTCGCTCAAAGACAGACAGGTATGCCTTCCTG
CTGGACAAAGCACTGCTCATCTGTAAACGCCGCGGGGACTCTTACGACCTCAAAGCCTCGGTGAACTTGC
ACAGCTTCCAAGTTCGAGATGACTCCTCCGGGGAGCGAGACAACAAGAAGTGGAGCCATATGTTCCTTCT
GATTGAGGATCAAGGCGCCCAGGGCTATGAGCTGTTCTTCAAGACTCGGGAGCTGAAGAAGAAGTGGATG
GAACAGTTCGAAATGGCCATCTCCAACATTTACCCAGAGAATGCTACAGCCAATGGGCATGATTTTCAGA
TGTTCTCCTTTGAGGAGACCACTTCCTGCAAGGCCTGCCAGATGTTACTCAGAGGCACATTCTACCAGGG
ATATCGCTGTTACAGGTGCCGGGCACCTGCACACAAGGAGTGTCTGGGGAGAGTGCCTCCCTGTGGTCGC
CATGGGCAAGATTTCGCAGGAACCATGAAGAAGGACAAGCTCCATCGAAGGGCCCAGGACAAGAAAAGGA
ATGAATTGGGTCTGCCTAAGATGGAAGTGTTTCAGGAATACTATGGGATCCCTCCTCCACCTGGAGCCTT
TGGGCCATTTTTACGGCTCAACCCTGGGGACATTGTGGAGCTCACTAAGGCAGAGGCTGAGCACAACTGG
TGGGAGGGAAGGAATACTGCTACAAATGAAGTCGGCTGGTTTCCCTGTAACAGAGTGCATCCCTATGTCC
ACGGCCCTCCTCAGGACCTGTCTGTGCATCTCTGGTATGCGGGCCCTATGGAACGAGCAGGCGCTGAGGG
CATCCTCACCAACCGTTCTGATGGGACCTATCTGGTGCGGCAGAGGGTGAAAGATACAGCGGAGTTCGCC
ATCAGCATTAAGTATAACGTGGAGGTCAAGCATATTAAAATCATGACGTCAGAGGGGTTGTACCGGATCA
CAGAGAAGAAGGCTTTCCGGGGCCTTCTGGAACTGGTAGAGTTTTATCAGCAGAATTCCCTCAAAGATTG
CTTCAAGTCGTTGGACACCACCTTGCAGTTTCCTTATAAGGAACCTGAGAGGAGAGCCATCAGCAAGCCA
CCAGCTGGAAGCACCAAGTATTTTGGCACTGCCAAAGCCCGCTACGACTTCTGTGCCCGGGACAGGTCGG
AACTGTCCCTTAAGGAGGGTGATATCATCAAGATCCTCAATAAGAAGGGACAGCAAGGCTGGTGGCGTGG
GGAGATCTACGGCCGGATCGGCTGGTTCCCTTCTAACTATGTGGAGGAAGACTATTCCGAATATTGCTGA
GCCTGGTGCCCTGTAGGACACAGAGAGAGGCAGATGAAGGCTGAGCCCAGGATGCTAGAGTATCCCTCGA
GCGGGATCAATTCCGCCCCCCCCCTAACGTTACTGGCCGAAGCCGCTTGGAATAAGGCCGGTGTGCGTTT
GTCTATATGTTATTTTCCACCATATTGCCGTCTTTTGGCAATGTGAGGGCCCGGAAACCTGGCCCTGTCT
TCTTGACGAGCATTCCTAGGGGTCTTTCCCCTCTCGCCAAAGGAATGCAAGGTCTGTTGAATGTCGTGAA
GGAAGCAGTTCCTCTGGAAGCTTCTTGAAGACAAACAACGTCTGTAGCGACCCTTTGCAGGCAGCGGAAC
CCCCCACCTGGCGACAGGTGCCTCTGCGGCCAAAAGCCACGTGTATAAGATACACCTGCAAAGGCGGCAC
AACCCCAGTGCCACGTTGTGAGTTGGATAGTTGTGGAAAGAGTCAAATGGCTCTCCTCAAGCGTATTCAA
CAAGGGGCTGAAGGATGCCCAGAAGGTACCCCATTGTATGGGATCTGATCTGGGGCCTCGGTGCACATGC
TTTACATGTGTTTAGTCGAGGTTAAAAAAACGTCTAGGCCCCCCGAACCACGGGGACGTGGTTTTCCTTT
GAAAAACACGATAATACCATGGTGAGCAAGGGCGAGGAGCTGTTCACCGGGGTGGTGCCCATCCTGGTCG
AGCTGGACGGCGACGTAAACGGCCACAAGTTCAGCGTGTCCGGCGAGGGCGAGGGCGATGCCACCTACGG
CAAGCTGACCCTGAAGTTCATCTGCACCACCGGCAAGCTGCCCGTGCCCTGGCCCACCCTCGTGACCACC
CTGACCTACGGCGTGCAGTGCTTCAGCCGCTACCCCGACCACATGAAGCAGCACGACTTCTTCAAGTCCG
CCATGCCCGAAGGCTACGTCCAGGAGCGCACCATCTTCTTCAAGGACGACGGCAACTACAAGACCCGCGC
CGAGGTGAAGTTCGAGGGCGACACCCTGGTGAACCGCATCGAGCTGAAGGGCATCGACTTCAAGGAGGAC
GGCAACATCCTGGGGCACAAGCTGGAGTACAACTACAACAGCCACAACGTCTATATCATGGCCGACAAGC
AGAAGAACGGCATCAAGGTGAACTTCAAGATCCGCCACAACATCGAGGACGGCAGCGTGCAGCTCGCCGA
CCACTACCAGCAGAACACCCCCATCGGCGACGGCCCCGTGCTGCTGCCCGACAACCACTACCTGAGCACC
CAGTCCGCCCTGAGCAAAGACCCCAACGAGAAGCGCGATCACATGGTCCTGCTGGAGTTCGTGACCGCCG
CCGGGATCACTCTCGGCATGGACGAGCTGTACAAGTAAAGCGGCCGCGACTCTAGAGTCGACCTGCAGGC
ATGCAAGCTTCAGGTAGCCGGCTAACGTTAACAACCGGTACCTCTAGAACTATAGCTAGCATGCGCAAAT
TTAAAGCGCTGATATCGATAAAATAAAAGATTTTATTTAGTCTCCAGAAAAAGGGGGGAATGAAAGACCC
CACCTGTAGGTTTGGCAAGCTAGCTTAAGTAACGCCATTTTGCAAGGCATGGAAAATACATAACTGAGAA
TAGAGAAGTTCAGATCAAGGTTAGGAACAGAGAGACAGCAGAATATGGGCCAAACAGGATATCTGTGGTA
AGCAGTTCCTGCCCCGGCTCAGGGCCAAGAACAGATGGTCCCCAGATGCGGTCCCGCCCTCAGCAGTTTC
TAGAGAACCATCAGATGTTTCCAGGGTGCCCCAAGGACCTGAAATGACCCTGTGCCTTATTTGAACTAAC
CAATCAGTTCGCTTCTCGCTTCTGTTCGCGCGCTTCTGCTCCCCGAGCTCAATAAAAGAGCCCACAACCC
CTCACTCGGCGCGCCAGTCCTCCGATAGACTGCGTCGCCCGGGTACCCGTGTATCCAATAAACCCTCTTG
CAGTTGCATCCGACTTGTGGTCTCGCTGTTCCTTGGGAGGGTCTCCTCTGAGTGATTGACTACCCGTCAG
CGGGGGTCTTTCATGGGTAACAGTTTCTTGAAGTTGGAGAACAACATTCTGAGGGTAGGAGTCGAATATT
AAGTAATCCTGACTCAATTAGCCACTGTTTTGAATCCACATACTCCAATACTCCTGAAATAGTTCATTAT
GGACAGCGCAGAAAGAGCTGGGGAGAATTGTGAAATTGTTATCCGCTCACAATTCCACACAACATACGAG
CCGGAAGCATAAAGTGTAAAGCCTGGGGTGCCTAATGAGTGAGCTAACTCACATTAATTGCGTTGCGCTC
ACTGCCCGCTTTCCAGTCGGGAAACCTGTCGTGCCAGCTGCATTAATGAATCGGCCAACGCGCGGGGAGA
GGCGGTTTGCGTATTGGGCGCTCTTCCGCTTCCTCGCTCACTGACTCGCTGCGCTCGGTCGTTCGGCTGC
GGCGAGCGGTATCAGCTCACTCAAAGGCGGTAATACGGTTATCCACAGAATCAGGGGATAACGCAGGAAA
GAACATGTGAGCAAAAGGCCAGCAAAAGGCCAGGAACCGTAAAAAGGCCGCGTTGCTGGCGTTTTTCCAT
AGGCTCCGCCCCCCTGACGAGCATCACAAAAATCGACGCTCAAGTCAGAGGTGGCGAAACCCGACAGGAC
TATAAAGATACCAGGCGTTTCCCCCTGGAAGCTCCCTCGTGCGCTCTCCTGTTCCGACCCTGCCGCTTAC
CGGATACCTGTCCGCCTTTCTCCCTTCGGGAAGCGTGGCGCTTTCTCATAGCTCACGCTGTAGGTATCTC
AGTTCGGTGTAGGTCGTTCGCTCCAAGCTGGGCTGTGTGCACGAACCCCCCGTTCAGCCCGACCGCTGCG
CCTTATCCGGTAACTATCGTCTTGAGTCCAACCCGGTAAGACACGACTTATCGCCACTGGCAGCAGCCAC
TGGTAACAGGATTAGCAGAGCGAGGTATGTAGGCGGTGCTACAGAGTTCTTGAAGTGGTGGCCTAACTAC
GGCTACACTAGAAGAACAGTATTTGGTATCTGCGCTCTGCTGAAGCCAGTTACCTTCGGAAAAAGAGTTG
GTAGCTCTTGATCCGGCAAACAAACCACCGCTGGTAGCGGTGGTTTTTTTGTTTGCAAGCAGCAGATTAC
GCGCAGAAAAAAAGGATCTCAAGAAGATCCTTTGATCTTTTCTACGGGGTCTGACGCTCAGTGGAACGAA
AACTCACGTTAAGGGATTTTGGTCATGAGATTATCAAAAAGGATCTTCACCTAGATCCTTTTAAATTAAA
AATGAAGTTTTAAATCAATCTAAAGTATATATGAGTAAACTTGGTCTGACAGTTACCAATGCTTAATCAG
TGAGGCACCTATCTCAGCGATCTGTCTATTTCGTTCATCCATAGTTGCCTGACTCCCCGTCGTGTAGATA
ACTACGATACGGGAGGGCTTACCATCTGGCCCCAGTGCTGCAATGATACCGCGAGACCCACGCTCACCGG
CTCCAGATTTATCAGCAATAAACCAGCCAGCCGGAAGGGCCGAGCGCAGAAGTGGTCCTGCAACTTTATC
CGCCTCCATCCAGTCTATTAATTGTTGCCGGGAAGCTAGAGTAAGTAGTTCGCCAGTTAATAGTTTGCGC
AACGTTGTTGCCATTGCTACAGGCATCGTGGTGTCACGCTCGTCGTTTGGTATGGCTTCATTCAGCTCCG
GTTCCCAACGATCAAGGCGAGTTACATGATCCCCCATGTTGTGCAAAAAAGCGGTTAGCTCCTTCGGTCC
TCCGATCGTTGTCAGAAGTAAGTTGGCCGCAGTGTTATCACTCATGGTTATGGCAGCACTGCATAATTCT
CTTACTGTCATGCCATCCGTAAGATGCTTTTCTGTGACTGGTGAGTACTCAACCAAGTCATTCTGAGAAT
AGTGTATGCGGCGACCGAGTTGCTCTTGCCCGGCGTCAATACGGGATAATACCGCGCCACATAGCAGAAC
TTTAAAAGTGCTCATCATTGGAAAACGTTCTTCGGGGCGAAAACTCTCAAGGATCTTACCGCTGTTGAGA
TCCAGTTCGATGTAACCCACTCGTGCACCCAACTGATCTTCAGCATCTTTTACTTTCACCAGCGTTTCTG
GGTGAGCAAAAACAGGAAGGCAAAATGCCGCAAAAAAGGGAATAAGGGCGACACGGAAATGTTGAATACT
CATACTCTTCCTTTTTCAATATTATTGAAGCATTTATCAGGGTTATTGTCTCATGAGCGGATACATATTT
GAATGTATTTAGAAAAATAAACAAATAGGGGTTCCGCGCACATTTCCCCGAAAAGTGCCACCTGACGTCT
AAGAAACCATTATTATCATGACATTAACCTATAAAAATAGGCGTATCACGAGGCCCTTTCGTCTCGCGCG
TTTCGGTGATGACGGTGAAAACCTCTGACACATGCAGCTCCCGGAGACGGTCACAGCTTGTCTGTAAGCG
GATGCCGGGAGCAGACAAGCCCGTCAGGGCGCGTCAGCGGGTGTTGGCGGGTGTCGGGGCTGGCTTAACT
ATGCGGCATCAGAGCAGATTGTACTGAGAGTGCACCATATGCGGTGTGAAATACCGCACAGATGCGTAAG
GAGAAAATACCGCATCAGGCGCCATTCGCCATTCAGGCTGCGCAACTGTTGGGAAGGGCGATCGGTGCGG
GCCTCTTCGCTATTACGCCAGCTGGCGAAAGGGGGATGTGCTGCAAGGCGATTAAGTTGGGTAACGCCAG
GGTTTTCCCAGTCACGACGTTGTAAAACGACGGCGCAAGGAATGGTGCATGCAAGGAGATGGCGCCCAAC
AGTCCCCCGGCCACGGGGCCTGCCACCATACCCACGCCGAAACAAGCGCTCATGAGCCCGAAGTGGCGAG
CCCGATCTTCCCCATCGGTGATGTCGGCGATATAGGCGCCAGCAACCGCACCTGTGGCGCCGGTGATGCC
GGCCACGATGCGTCCGGCGTAGAGGCGATTAGTCCAATTTGTTAAAGACAGGATATCAGTGGTCCAGGCT
CTAGTTTTGACTCAACAATATCACCAGCTGAAGCCTATAGAGTACGAGCCATAGATAAAATAAAAGATTT
TATTTAGTCTCCAGAAAAAGGGGGGAATGAAAGACCCCACCTGTAGGTTTGGCAAGCTAGCTTAAGTAAC
GCCATTTTGCAAGGCATGGAAAATACATAACTGAGAATAGAGAAGTTCAGATCAAGGTTAGGAACAGAGA
GACAGCAGAATATGGGCCAAACAGGATATCTGTGGTAAGCAGTTCCT
